>Addgene plasmid #82467 | pcDNA3- myc NES-mCE(K294A) NLS | depositor full sequence | sequence record 157054 | pcDNA3- myc NES-mCE(K294A) NLS sequence 7197 bps
GACGGATCGGGAGATCTCCCGATCCCCTATGGTCGACTCTCAGTACAATCTGCTCTGATGCCGCATAGTT
AAGCCAGTATCTGCTCCCTGCTTGTGTGTTGGAGGTCGCTGAGTAGTGCGCGAGCAAAATTTAAGCTACA
ACAAGGCAAGGCTTGACCGACAATTGCATGAAGAATCTGCTTAGGGTTAGGCGTTTTGCGCTGCTTCGCG
ATGTACGGGCCAGATATACGCGTTGACATTGATTATTGACTAGTTATTAATAGTAATCAATTACGGGGTC
ATTAGTTCATAGCCCATATATGGAGTTCCGCGTTACATAACTTACGGTAAATGGCCCGCCTGGCTGACCG
CCCAACGACCCCCGCCCATTGACGTCAATAATGACGTATGTTCCCATAGTAACGCCAATAGGGACTTTCC
ATTGACGTCAATGGGTGGACTATTTACGGTAAACTGCCCACTTGGCAGTACATCAAGTGTATCATATGCC
AAGTACGCCCCCTATTGACGTCAATGACGGTAAATGGCCCGCCTGGCATTATGCCCAGTACATGACCTTA
TGGGACTTTCCTACTTGGCAGTACATCTACGTATTAGTCATCGCTATTACCATGGTGATGCGGTTTTGGC
AGTACATCAATGGGCGTGGATAGCGGTTTGACTCACGGGGATTTCCAAGTCTCCACCCCATTGACGTCAA
TGGGAGTTTGTTTTGGCACCAAAATCAACGGGACTTTCCAAAATGTCGTAACAACTCCGCCCCATTGACG
CAAATGGGCGGTAGGCGTGTACGGTGGGAGGTCTATATAAGCAGAGCTCTCTGGCTAACTAGAGAACCCA
CTGCTTACTGGCTTATCGAAATTAATACGACTCACTATAGGGAGACCCAAGCTTGGTACCACCATGGCAT
CAATGCAGAAGCTGATCTCAGAGGAGGACCTGCTTATGGCCATGGAGGCCGCTTACAACAAGATCCCGCC
GCGGTGGCTGAACTGTCCGCGGCGCGGTCAGCCGGTGGCAGGAAGATTCTTACCTCTGAAGACGATGCTG
GGGCCAAGATATGATAGTCAAGTTGCTGAAGAAAACCGGTTCCATCCCAGTATGCTCTCAAATTATCTAA
AGAGCCTGAAGGTTAAAATGAGCTTGTTGGTGGATCTGACAAATACTTCAAGGTTCTATGACAGAAATGA
CATAGAAAAAGAAGGAATCAAGTATATCAAACTTCAGTGTAAAGGACATGGCGAATGCCCCACCACTGAG
AATACTGAGACATTCATTCGCCTGTGTGAGAGGTTTAATGAAAGAAGCCCACCTGAACTTATAGGTGTTC
ACTGCACCCATGGCTTCAACCGTACTGGTTTCCTTATATGTGCCTTTTTGGTGGAAAAAATGGATTGGAG
TATTGAAGCAGCAGTTGCTACATTTGCCCAAGCCAGACCACCAGGAATCTACAAGGGTGATTATTTGAAG
GAACTTTTTCGTCGCTATGGAGATATAGAAGAAGCACCACCACCACCTGTATTGCCAGATTGGTGTTTTG
AAGATGAGGATGAAGAAGATGAGGATGAAGATGGAAAAAAGGACTCAGAACCAGGGTCAAGTGCATCCTT
TAGTAAAAGGAGAAAAGAGCGGTTAAAACTGGGAGCTATTTTCTTGGAAGGCATAACTGTTAAAGGTGTA
ACTCAAGTAACAACTCAACCCAAGTTAGGAGAGGTGCAGCAGAAATGTCATCAGTTCTGTGGCTGGGAAG
GGTCTGGGTTCCCTGGAGCACAGCCTGTCTCCATGGACAAGCAAAATATTAGACTTTTAGAGCAGAAGCC
TTATAAAGTAAGCTGGGCAGCAGACGGCACTCGTTACATGATGTTGATTGATGGCACAAATGAAGTTTTT
ATGATTGACAGAGATAATTCCGTTTTTCATGTTTCAAATCTGGAATTTCCATTTCGTAAAGATCTTCGCA
TGCATTTATCAAATACTCTTTTGGATGGGGAAATGATCATTGACAAAGTAAATGGACAGGCCGTCCCAAG
ATATTTGATCTATGACATAATTAAGTTCAATGCACAACCAGTTGGAGACTGTGATTTTAATATTCGTCTA
CAGTGTATTGAACGTGAAATTATAAGTCCACGACATGAAAAAATGAAGACTGGACTCATTGACAAAACAC
AGGAACCATTTAGTGTCAGACCTAAACAATTTTTTGACATCAATATTTCAAGAAAGCTTCTGGAAGGAAA
TTTTGCCAAAGAAGTCAGCCATGAAATGGATGGACTTATTTTTCAGCCTATTGGAAAATACAAGCCTGGT
CGATGTGATGACATTTTGAAATGGAAACCTCCCAGTCTAAACTCTGTGGATTTTCGACTTAAGATAACAA
GAATGGGAGGAGAAGGGTTGCTTCCACAGAATGTTGGCCTTCTCTATGTTGGAGGTTATGAAAGACCCTT
TGCACAAATCAAGGTGACAAAAGAACTAAAACAGTATGACAACAAAATTATAGAATGCAAATTTGAGAAC
AATAGCTGGGTCTTCATGAGACAGAGGATAGACAAAAGTTTCCCAAATGCCTACAACACAGCCATGGCTG
TGTGCAATAGCATCTCGAACCCTGTCACCAAGGAGATGCTGTTTGAATTCATTGACAGATGTGCAGCAGC
CGCCCAGGGACAGCCCCTGGACCCTGACACGGAGCTCATGCCGCCCCCACCGCCCAAAAGACTGCATCGG
CCAACCTGAGGGCCCTATTCTATAGTGTCACCTAAATGCTAGAGCTCGCTGATCAGCCTCGACTGTGCCT
TCTAGTTGCCAGCCATCTGTTGTTTGCCCCTCCCCCGTGCCTTCCTTGACCCTGGAAGGTGCCACTCCCA
CTGTCCTTTCCTAATAAAATGAGGAAATTGCATCGCATTGTCTGAGTAGGTGTCATTCTATTCTGGGGGG
TGGGGTGGGGCAGGACAGCAAGGGGGAGGATTGGGAAGACAATAGCAGGCATGCTGGGGATGCGGTGGGC
TCTATGGCTTCTGAGGCGGAAAGAACCAGCTGGGGCTCTAGGGGGTATCCCC
[124 nt withheld, positions 3063-3186]
C
[32 nt withheld, positions 3188-3219]
CA
[57 nt withheld, positions 3222-3278]
A
[49 nt withheld, positions 3280-3328]
CCTTTGACGTTGGAGTCCACGTTCTTT
[37 nt withheld, positions 3356-3392]
ACCCTATCTCGGTCTATTCTTTTGATTTATAAGGGATTTTGGGGATTTCGGCCTATTGGTTAAAAAATGA
GCTGATTTAACAAAAATTTAACGCGAATTAATTCTGTGGAATGTGTGTCAGTTAGGGTGTGGAAAGTCCC
CAGGCTCCCCAGGCAGGCAGAAGTATGCAAAGCATGCATCTCAATTAGTCAGCAACCAGGTGTGGAAAGT
CCCCAGGCTCCCCAGCAGGCAGAAGTATGCAAAGCATGCATCTCAATTAGTCAGCAACCATAGTCCCGCC
CCTAACTCCGCCCATCCCGCCCCTAACTCCGCCCAGTTCCGCCCATTCTCCGCCCCATGGCTGACTAATT
TTTTTTATTTATGCAGAGGCCGAGGCCGCCTCTGCCTCTGAGCTATTCCAGAAGTAGTGAGGAGGCTTTT
TTGGAGGCCTAGGCTTTTGCAAAAAGCTCCCGGGAGCTTGTATATCCATTTTCGGATCTGATCAAGAGAC
AGGATGAGGATCGTTTCGCATGATTGAACAAGATGGATTGCACGCAGGTTCTCCGGCCGCTTGGGTGGAG
AGGCTATTCGGCTATGACTGGGCACAACAGACAATCGGCTGCTCTGATGCCGCCGTGTTCCGGCTGTCAG
CGCAGGGGCGCCCGGTTCTTTTTGTCAAGACCGACCTGTCCGGTGCCCTGAATGAACTGCAGGACGAGGC
AGCGCGGCTATCGTGGCTGGCCACGACGGGCGTTCCTTGCGCAGCTGTGCTCGACGTTGTCACTGAAGCG
GGAAGGGACTGGCTGCTATTGGGCGAAGTGCCGGGGCAGGATCTCCTGTCATCTCACCTTGCTCCTGCCG
AGAAAGTATCCATCATGGCTGATGCAATGCGGCGGCTGCATACGCTTGATCCGGCTACCTGCCCATTCGA
CCACCAAGCGAAACATCGCATCGAGCGAGCACGTACTCGGATGGAAGCCGGTCTTGTCGATCAGGATGAT
CTGGACGAAGAGCATCAGGGGCTCGCGCCAGCCGAACTGTTCGCCAGGCTCAAGGCGCGCATGCCCGACG
GCGAGGATCTCGTCGTGACCCATGGCGATGCCTGCTTGCCGAATATCATGGTGGAAAATGGCCGCTTTTC
TGGATTCATCGACTGTGGCCGGCTGGGTGTGGCGGACCGCTATCAGGACATAGCGTTGGCTACCCGTGAT
ATTGCTGAAGAGCTTGGCGGCGAATGGGCTGACCGCTTCCTCGTGCTTTACGGTATCGCCGCTCCCGATT
CGCAGCGCATCGCCTTCTATCGCCTTCTTGACGAGTTCTTCTGAGCGGGACTCTGGGGTTCGAAATGACC
GACCAAGCGACGCCCAACCTGCCATCACGAGATTTCGATTCCACCGCCGCCTTCTATGAAAGGTTGGGCT
TCGGAATCGTTTTCCGGGACGCCGGCTGGATGATCCTCCAGCGCGGGGATCTCATGCTGGAGTTCTTCGC
CCACCCCAACTTGTTTATTGCAGCTTATAATGGTTACAAATAAAGCAATAGCATCACAAATTTCACAAAT
AAAGCATTTTTTTCACTGCATTCTAGTTGTGGTTTGTCCAAACTCATCAATGTATCTTATCATGTCTGTA
TACCGTCGACCTCTAGCTAGAGCTTGGCGTAATCATGGTCATAGCTGTTTCCTGTGTGAAATTGTTATCC
GCTCACAATTCCACACAACATACGAGCCGGAAGCATAAAGTGTAAAGCCTGGGGTGCCTAATGAGTGAGC
TAACTCACATTAATTGCGTTGCGCTCACTGCCCGCTTTCCAGTCGGGAAACCTGTCGTGCCAGCTGCATT
AATGAATCGGCCAACGCGCGGGGAGAGGCGGTTTGCGTATTGGGCGCTCTTCCGCTTCCTCGCTCACTGA
CTCGCTGCGCTCGGTCGTTCGGCTGCGGCGAGCGGTATCAGCTCACTCAAAGGCGGTAATACGGTTATCC
ACAGAATCAGGGGATAACGCAGGAAAGAACATGTGAGCAAAAGGCCAGCAAAAGGCCAGGAACCGTAAAA
AGGCCGCGTTGCTGGCGTTTTTCCATAGGCTCCGCCCCCCTGACGAGCATCACAAAAATCGACGCTCAAG
TCAGAGGTGGCGAAACCCGACAGGACTATAAAGATACCAGGCGTTTCCCCCTGGAAGCTCCCTCGTGCGC
TCTCCTGTTCCGACCCTGCCGCTTACCGGATACCTGTCCGCCTTTCTCCCTTCGGGAAGCGTGGCGCTTT
CTCAATGCTCACGCTGTAGGTATCTCAGTTCGGTGTAGGTCGTTCGCTCCAAGCTGGGCTGTGTGCACGA
ACCCCCCGTTCAGCCCGACCGCTGCGCCTTATCCGGTAACTATCGTCTTGAGTCCAACCCGGTAAGACAC
GACTTATCGCCACTGGCAGCAGCCACTGGTAACAGGATTAGCAGAGCGAGGTATGTAGGCGGTGCTACAG
AGTTCTTGAAGTGGTGGCCTAACTACGGCTACACTAGAAGGACAGTATTTGGTATCTGCGCTCTGCTGAA
GCCAGTTACCTTCGGAAAAAGAGTTGGTAGCTCTTGATCCGGCAAACAAACCACCGCTGGTAGCGGTGGT
TTTTTTGTTTGCAAGCAGCAGATTACGCGCAGAAAAAAAGGATCTCAAGAAGATCCTTTGATCTTTTCTA
CGGGGTCTGACGCTCAGTGGAACGAAAACTCACGTTAAGGGATTTTGGTCATGAGATTATCAAAAAGGAT
CTTCACCTAGATCCTTTTAAATTAAAAATGAAGTTTTAAATCAATCTAAAGTATATATGAGTAAACTTGG
TCTGACAGTTACCAATGCTTAATCAGTGAGGCACCTATCTCAGCGATCTGTCTATTTCGTTCATCCATAG
TTGCCTGACTCCCCGTCGTGTAGATAACTACGATACGGGAGGGCTTACCATCTGGCCCCAGTGCTGCAAT
GATACCGCGAGACCCACGCTCACCGGCTCCAGATTTATCAGCAATAAACCAGCCAGCCGGAAGGGCCGAG
CGCAGAAGTGGTCCTGCAACTTTATCCGCCTCCATCCAGTCTATTAATTGTTGCCGGGAAGCTAGAGTAA
GTAGTTCGCCAGTTAATAGTTTGCGCAACGTTGTTGCCATTGCTACAGGCATCGTGGTGTCACGCTCGTC
GTTTGGTATGGCTTCATTCAGCTCCGGTTCCCAACGATCAAGGCGAGTTACATGATCCCCCATGTTGTGC
AAAAAAGCGGTTAGCTCCTTCGGTCCTCCGATCGTTGTCAGAAGTAAGTTGGCCGCAGTGTTATCACTCA
TGGTTATGGCAGCACTGCATAATTCTCTTACTGTCATGCCATCCGTAAGATGCTTTTCTGTGACTGGTGA
GTACTCAACCAAGTCATTCTGAGAATAGTGTATGCGGCGACCGAGTTGCTCTTGCCCGGCGTCAATACGG
GATAATACCGCGCCACATAGCAGAACTTTAAAAGTGCTCATCATTGGAAAACGTTCTTCGGGGCGAAAAC
TCTCAAGGATCTTACCGCTGTTGAGATCCAGTTCGATGTAACCCACTCGTGCACCCAACTGATCTTCAGC
ATCTTTTACTTTCACCAGCGTTTCTGGGTGAGCAAAAACAGGAAGGCAAAATGCCGCAAAAAAGGGAATA
AGGGCGACACGGAAATGTTGAATACTCATACTCTTCCTTTTTCAATATTATTGAAGCATTTATCAGGGTT
ATTGTCTCATGAGCGGATACATATTTGAATGTATTTAGAAAAATAAACAAATAGGGGTTCCGCGCACATT
TCCCCGAAAAGTGCCACCTGACGTC
Features (pLannotate 1.2.2; 21 found; start..end, strand, type, name):
     36..80      -  misc_feature   bom (fragment): basis of mobility region from pBR322
    235..614     +  enhancer       CMV enhancer: human cytomegalovirus immediate early enhancer
    615..818     +  promoter       CMV promoter: human cytomegalovirus (CMV) immediate early promoter
    814..847     +  LTR            5' LTR (truncated) (fragment): truncated 5' long terminal repeat (LTR) from HIV-1
    863..881     +  promoter       T7 promoter: promoter for bacteriophage T7 RNA polymerase
    961..2736    +  CDS            Rngtt: MCE1_MOUSE - Also known as Cap1a. Experimental evidence at protein level: Swiss-Prot protein existence level 1. Bifunctional mRNA-capping enzyme exhibiting RNA 5'- triphosphatase activity in the N-terminal part and mRNA guanylyltransferase activity in the C-terminal part. Catalyzes the first two steps of cap formation: by removing the gamma-phosphate from the 5'-triphosphate end of nascent mRNA to yield a diphosphate end, and by transferring the gmp moiety of GTP to the 5'-diphosphate terminus. From Mus musculus (Mouse).
   2749..2767    -  promoter       SP6 promoter: promoter for bacteriophage SP6 RNA polymerase
   2793..3017    +  polyA_signal   bGH poly(A) signal: bovine growth hormone polyadenylation signal
   3021..3042    +  promoter       SV40 promoter (fragment): SV40 enhancer and early promoter
   3063..3491    +  rep_origin     f1 ori (sequence partly withheld): f1 bacteriophage origin of replication; arrow indicates direction of (+) strand synthesis
   3505..3835    +  promoter       SV40 promoter: SV40 enhancer and early promoter
   3902..4693    +  CDS            neo: KKA2_KLEPN - Also known as kan, nptII. Experimental evidence at protein level: Swiss-Prot protein existence level 1. Resistance to kanamycin, neomycin, paromomycin, ribostamycin, butirosin and gentamicin B. From Klebsiella pneumoniae.
   4717..4875    +  CDS            ble (fragment): BLE_KLEPN - Experimental evidence at protein level: Swiss-Prot protein existence level 1. Binding protein with a strong affinity to the bleomycin family of antibiotics. Binds to CL990; an antimitotic-antibiotic compound. From Klebsiella pneumoniae.
   4870..4991    +  polyA_signal   SV40 poly(A) signal: SV40 polyadenylation signal
   5064..5080    -  protein_bind   lac operator: The lac repressor binds to the lac operator to inhibit transcription in E. coli. This inhibition can be relieved by adding lactose or isopropyl-β-D-thiogalactopyranoside (IPTG). lac repressor encoded by lacI
   5088..5118    -  promoter       lac promoter: promoter for the E. coli lac operon
   5133..5154    -  protein_bind   CAP binding site: CAP binding activates transcription in the presence of cAMP. E. coli catabolite activator protein
   5167..5259    -  CDS            lacI (fragment): lac repressor; lacI; The lac repressor binds to the lac operator to inhibit transcription in E. coli. This inhibition can be relieved by adding lactose or isopropyl-β-D-thiogalactopyranoside (IPTG).
   5442..6030    -  rep_origin     ori: high-copy-number ColE1/pMB1/pBR322/pUC origin of replication
   6201..7061    -  CDS            AmpR: β-lactamase; bla; confers resistance to ampicillin, carbenicillin, and related antibiotics
   7062..7166    -  promoter       AmpR promoter: bla
