>Addgene plasmid #82467 | pcDNA3- myc NES-mCE(K294A) NLS | addgene full sequence | sequence record 163071 | Addgene NGS Result
GACGGATCGGGAGATCTCCCGATCCCCTATGGTGCACTCTCAGTACAATCTGCTCTGATGCCGCATAGTT
AAGCCAGTATCTGCTCCCTGCTTGTGTGTTGGAGGTCGCTGAGTAGTGCGCGAGCAAAATTTAAGCTACA
ACAAGGCAAGGCTTGACCGACAATTGCATGAAGAATCTGCTTAGGGTTAGGCGTTTTGCGCTGCTTCGCG
ATGTACGGGCCAGATATACGCGTTGACATTGATTATTGACTAGTTATTAATAGTAATCAATTACGGGGTC
ATTAGTTCATAGCCCATATATGGAGTTCCGCGTTACATAACTTACGGTAAATGGCCCGCCTGGCTGACCG
CCCAACGACCCCCGCCCATTGACGTCAATAATGACGTATGTTCCCATAGTAACGCCAATAGGGACTTTCC
ATTGACGTCAATGGGTGGAGTATTTACGGTAAACTGCCCACTTGGCAGTACATCAAGTGTATCATATGCC
AAGTACGCCCCCTATTGACGTCAATGACGGTAAATGGCCCGCCTGGCATTATGCCCAGTACATGACCTTA
TGGGACTTTCCTACTTGGCAGTACATCTACGTATTAGTCATCGCTATTACCATGGTGATGCGGTTTTGGC
AGTACATCAATGGGCGTGGATAGCGGTTTGACTCACGGGGATTTCCAAGTCTCCACCCCATTGACGTCAA
TGGGAGTTTGTTTTGGCACCAAAATCAACGGGACTTTCCAAAATGTCGTAACAACTCCGCCCCATTGACG
CAAATGGGCGGTAGGCGTGTACGGTGGGAGGTCTATATAAGCAGAGCTCTCTGGCTAACTAGAGAACCCA
CTGCTTACTGGCTTATCGAAATTAATACGACTCACTATAGGGAGACCCAAGCTTGGTACCACCATGGCAT
CAATGCAGAAGCTGATCTCAGAGGAGGACCTGCTTATGGCCATGGAGGCCCTTCAGCTACCACCGCTTGA
GAGACTTACTCTTGATATGGCCATGGAGGCCGCTTACAACAAGATCCCGCCGCGGTGGCTGAACTGTCCG
CGGCGCGGTCAGCCGGTGGCAGGAAGATTCTTACCTCTGAAGACGATGCTGGGGCCAAGATATGATAGTC
AAGTTGCTGAAGAAAACCGGTTCCATCCCAGTATGCTCTCAAATTATCTAAAGAGCCTGAAGGTTAAAAT
GAGCTTGTTGGTGGATCTGACAAATACTTCAAGGTTCTATGACAGAAATGACATAGAAAAAGAAGGAATC
AAGTATATCAAACTTCAGTGTAAAGGACATGGCGAATGCCCCACCACTGAGAATACTGAGACATTCATTC
GCCTGTGTGAGAGGTTTAATGAAAGAAGCCCACCTGAACTTATAGGTGTTCACTGCACCCATGGCTTCAA
CCGTACTGGTTTCCTTATATGTGCCTTTTTGGTGGAAAAAATGGATTGGAGTATTGAAGCAGCAGTTGCT
ACATTTGCCCAAGCCAGACCACCAGGAATCTACAAGGGTGATTATTTGAAGGAACTTTTTCGTCGCTATG
GAGATATAGAAGAAGCACCACCACCACCTGTATTGCCAGATTGGTGTTTTGAAGATGAGGATGAAGAAGA
TGAGGATGAAGATGGAAAAAAGGACTCAGAACCAGGGTCAAGTGCATCCTTTAGTAAAAGGAGAAAAGAG
CGGTTAAAACTGGGAGCTATTTTCTTGGAAGGCATAACTGTTAAAGGTGTAACTCAAGTAACAACTCAAC
CCAAGTTAGGAGAGGTGCAGCAGAAATGTCATCAGTTCTGTGGCTGGGAAGGGTCTGGGTTCCCTGGAGC
ACAGCCTGTCTCCATGGACAAGCAAAATATTAGACTTTTAGAGCAGAAGCCTTATAAAGTAAGCTGGGCA
GCAGACGGCACTCGTTACATGATGTTGATTGATGGCACAAATGAAGTTTTTATGATTGACAGAGATAATT
CCGTTTTTCATGTTTCAAATCTGGAATTTCCATTTCGTAAAGATCTTCGCATGCATTTATCAAATACTCT
TTTGGATGGGGAAATGATCATTGACAAAGTAAATGGACAGGCCGTCCCAAGATATTTGATCTATGACATA
ATTAAGTTCAATGCACAACCAGTTGGAGACTGTGATTTTAATATTCGTCTACAGTGTATTGAACGTGAAA
TTATAAGTCCACGACATGAAAAAATGAAGACTGGACTCATTGACAAAACACAGGAACCATTTAGTGTCAG
ACCTAAACAATTTTTTGACATCAATATTTCAAGAAAGCTTCTGGAAGGAAATTTTGCCAAAGAAGTCAGC
CATGAAATGGATGGACTTATTTTTCAGCCTATTGGAAAATACAAGCCTGGTCGATGTGATGACATTTTGA
AATGGAAACCTCCCAGTCTAAACTCTGTGGATTTTCGACTTAAGATAACAAGAATGGGAGGAGAAGGGTT
GCTTCCACAGAATGTTGGCCTTCTCTATGTTGGAGGTTATGAAAGACCCTTTGCACAAATCAAGGTGACA
AAAGAACTAAAACAGTATGACAACAAAATTATAGAATGCAAATTTGAGAACAATAGCTGGGTCTTCATGA
GACAGAGGATAGACAAAAGTTTCCCAAATGCCTACAACACAGCCATGGCTGTGTGCAATAGCATCTCGAA
CCCTGTCACCAAGGAGATGCTGTTTGAATTCATTGACAGATGTGCAGCAGCCGCCCAGGGACAGCCCCTG
GACCCTGACACGGAGCTCATGCCGCCCCCACCGCCCAAAAGACTGCATCGGCCAACCTGAGGGCCCTATT
CTATAGTGTCACCTAAATGCTAGAGCTCGCTGATCAGCCTCGACTGTGCCTTCTAGTTGCCAGCCATCTG
TTGTTTGCCCCTCCCCCGTGCCTTCCTTGACCCTGGAAGGTGCCACTCCCACTGTCCTTTCCTAATAAAA
TGAGGAAATTGCATCGCATTGTCTGAGTAGGTGTCATTCTATTCTGGGGGGTGGGGTGGGGCAGGACAGC
AAGGGGGAGGATTGGGAAGACAATAGCAGGCATGCTGGGGATGCGGTGGGCTCTATGGCTTCTGAGGCGG
AAAGAACCAGCTGGGGCTCTAGGGGGTATCCCC
[124 nt withheld, positions 3114-3237]
C
[91 nt withheld, positions 3239-3329]
A
[49 nt withheld, positions 3331-3379]
CCTTTGACGTTGGAGTCCACGTTCTTT
[37 nt withheld, positions 3407-3443]
ACCCTATCTCGGTCTATTCTTTTGATTTATAAGGGATTTTGCCGATTTCGGCCTATTGGTTAAAAAATGA
GCTGATTTAACAAAAATTTAACGCGAATTAATTCTGTGGAATGTGTGTCAGTTAGGGTGTGGAAAGTCCC
CAGGCTCCCCAGCAGGCAGAAGTATGCAAAGCATGCATCTCAATTAGTCAGCAACCAGGTGTGGAAAGTC
CCCAGGCTCCCCAGCAGGCAGAAGTATGCAAAGCATGCATCTCAATTAGTCAGCAACCATAGTCCCGCCC
CTAACTCCGCCCATCCCGCCCCTAACTCCGCCCAGTTCCGCCCATTCTCCGCCCCATGGCTGACTAATTT
TTTTTATTTATGCAGAGGCCGAGGCCGCCTCTGCCTCTGAGCTATTCCAGAAGTAGTGAGGAGGCTTTTT
TGGAGGCCTAGGCTTTTGCAAAAAGCTCCCGGGAGCTTGTATATCCATTTTCGGATCTGATCAAGAGACA
GGATGAGGATCGTTTCGCATGATTGAACAAGATGGATTGCACGCAGGTTCTCCGGCCGCTTGGGTGGAGA
GGCTATTCGGCTATGACTGGGCACAACAGACAATCGGCTGCTCTGATGCCGCCGTGTTCCGGCTGTCAGC
GCAGGGGCGCCCGGTTCTTTTTGTCAAGACCGACCTGTCCGGTGCCCTGAATGAACTGCAGGACGAGGCA
GCGCGGCTATCGTGGCTGGCCACGACGGGCGTTCCTTGCGCAGCTGTGCTCGACGTTGTCACTGAAGCGG
GAAGGGACTGGCTGCTATTGGGCGAAGTGCCGGGGCAGGATCTCCTGTCATCTCACCTTGCTCCTGCCGA
GAAAGTATCCATCATGGCTGATGCAATGCGGCGGCTGCATACGCTTGATCCGGCTACCTGCCCATTCGAC
CACCAAGCGAAACATCGCATCGAGCGAGCACGTACTCGGATGGAAGCCGGTCTTGTCGATCAGGATGATC
TGGACGAAGAGCATCAGGGGCTCGCGCCAGCCGAACTGTTCGCCAGGCTCAAGGCGCGCATGCCCGACGG
CGAGGATCTCGTCGTGACCCATGGCGATGCCTGCTTGCCGAATATCATGGTGGAAAATGGCCGCTTTTCT
GGATTCATCGACTGTGGCCGGCTGGGTGTGGCGGACCGCTATCAGGACATAGCGTTGGCTACCCGTGATA
TTGCTGAAGAGCTTGGCGGCGAATGGGCTGACCGCTTCCTCGTGCTTTACGGTATCGCCGCTCCCGATTC
GCAGCGCATCGCCTTCTATCGCCTTCTTGACGAGTTCTTCTGAGCGGGACTCTGGGGTTCGAAATGACCG
ACCAAGCGACGCCCAACCTGCCATCACGAGATTTCGATTCCACCGCCGCCTTCTATGAAAGGTTGGGCTT
CGGAATCGTTTTCCGGGACGCCGGCTGGATGATCCTCCAGCGCGGGGATCTCATGCTGGAGTTCTTCGCC
CACCCCAACTTGTTTATTGCAGCTTATAATGGTTACAAATAAAGCAATAGCATCACAAATTTCACAAATA
AAGCATTTTTTTCACTGCATTCTAGTTGTGGTTTGTCCAAACTCATCAATGTATCTTATCATGTCTGTAT
ACCGTCGACCTCTAGCTAGAGCTTGGCGTAATCATGGTCATAGCTGTTTCCTGTGTGAAATTGTTATCCG
CTCACAATTCCACACAACATACGAGCCGGAAGCATAAAGTGTAAAGCCTGGGGTGCCTAATGAGTGAGCT
AACTCACATTAATTGCGTTGCGCTCACTGCCCGCTTTCCAGTCGGGAAACCTGTCGTGCCAGCTGCATTA
ATGAATCGGCCAACGCGCGGGGAGAGGCGGTTTGCGTATTGGGCGCTCTTCCGCTTCCTCGCTCACTGAC
TCGCTGCGCTCGGTCGTTCGGCTGCGGCGAGCGGTATCAGCTCACTCAAAGGCGGTAATACGGTTATCCA
CAGAATCAGGGGATAACGCAGGAAAGAACATGTGAGCAAAAGGCCAGCAAAAGGCCAGGAACCGTAAAAA
GGCCGCGTTGCTGGCGTTTTTCCATAGGCTCCGCCCCCCTGACGAGCATCACAAAAATCGACGCTCAAGT
CAGAGGTGGCGAAACCCGACAGGACTATAAAGATACCAGGCGTTTCCCCCTGGAAGCTCCCTCGTGCGCT
CTCCTGTTCCGACCCTGCCGCTTACCGGATACCTGTCCGCCTTTCTCCCTTCGGGAAGCGTGGCGCTTTC
TCATAGCTCACGCTGTAGGTATCTCAGTTCGGTGTAGGTCGTTCGCTCCAAGCTGGGCTGTGTGCACGAA
CCCCCCGTTCAGCCCGACCGCTGCGCCTTATCCGGTAACTATCGTCTTGAGTCCAACCCGGTAAGACACG
ACTTATCGCCACTGGCAGCAGCCACTGGTAACAGGATTAGCAGAGCGAGGTATGTAGGCGGTGCTACAGA
GTTCTTGAAGTGGTGGCCTAACTACGGCTACACTAGAAGAACAGTATTTGGTATCTGCGCTCTGCTGAAG
CCAGTTACCTTCGGAAAAAGAGTTGGTAGCTCTTGATCCGGCAAACAAACCACCGCTGGTAGCGGTGGTT
TTTTTGTTTGCAAGCAGCAGATTACGCGCAGAAAAAAAGGATCTCAAGAAGATCCTTTGATCTTTTCTAC
GGGGTCTGACGCTCAGTGGAACGAAAACTCACGTTAAGGGATTTTGGTCATGAGATTATCAAAAAGGATC
TTCACCTAGATCCTTTTAAATTAAAAATGAAGTTTTAAATCAATCTAAAGTATATATGAGTAAACTTGGT
CTGACAGTTACCAATGCTTAATCAGTGAGGCACCTATCTCAGCGATCTGTCTATTTCGTTCATCCATAGT
TGCCTGACTCCCCGTCGTGTAGATAACTACGATACGGGAGGGCTTACCATCTGGCCCCAGTGCTGCAATG
ATACCGCGAGACCCACCCTTGGAGGCTCCAGATTTATCAGCAATAAACCAGCCAGCCGGAAGGGCCGAGC
GCAGAAGTGGTCCTGCAACTTTATCCGCCTCCATCCAGTCTATTAATTGTTGCCGGGAAGCTAGAGTAAG
TAGTTCGCCAGTTAATAGTTTGCGCAACGTTGTTGCCATTGCTACAGGCATCGTGGTGTCACGCTCGTCG
TTTGGTATGGCTTCATTCAGCTCCGGTTCCCAACGATCAAGGCGAGTTACATGATCCCCCATGTTGTGCA
AAAAAGCGGTTAGCTCCTTCGGTCCTCCGATCGTTGTCAGAAGTAAGTTGGCCGCAGTGTTATCACTCAT
GGTTATGGCAGCACTGCATAATTCTCTTACTGTCATGCCATCCGTAAGATGCTTTTCTGTGACTGGTGAG
TACTCAACCAAGTCATTCTGAGAATAGTGTATGCGGCGACCGAGTTGCTCTTGCCCGGCGTCAATACGGG
ATAATACCGCGCCACATAGCAGAACTTTAAAAGTGCTCATCATTGGAAAACGTTCTTCGGGGCGAAAACT
CTCAAGGATCTTACCGCTGTTGAGATCCAGTTCGATGTAACCCACTCGTGCACCCAACTGATCTTCAGCA
TCTTTTACTTTCACCAGCGTTTCTGGGTGAGCAAAAACAGGAAGGCAAAATGCCGCAAAAAAGGGAATAA
GGGCGACACGGAAATGTTGAATACTCATACTCTTCCTTTTTCAATATTATTGAAGCATTTATCAGGGTTA
TTGTCTCATGAGCGGATACATATTTGAATGTATTTAGAAAAATAAACAAATAGGGGTTCCGCGCACATTT
CCCCGAAAAGTGCCACCTGACGTC
Features (pLannotate 1.2.2; 22 found; start..end, strand, type, name):
     28..80      -  misc_feature   bom (fragment): basis of mobility region from pBR322
    235..614     +  enhancer       CMV enhancer: human cytomegalovirus immediate early enhancer
    615..818     +  promoter       CMV promoter: human cytomegalovirus (CMV) immediate early promoter
    814..847     +  LTR            5' LTR (truncated) (fragment): truncated 5' long terminal repeat (LTR) from HIV-1
    863..881     +  promoter       T7 promoter: promoter for bacteriophage T7 RNA polymerase
    961..996     +  CDS            Rev (fragment): human immunodeficiency virus 1 (HIV-1) Rev protein; rev; enhances nuclear export of unspliced and incompletely spliced viral mRNAs
   1012..2787    +  CDS            Rngtt: MCE1_MOUSE - Also known as Cap1a. Experimental evidence at protein level: Swiss-Prot protein existence level 1. Bifunctional mRNA-capping enzyme exhibiting RNA 5'- triphosphatase activity in the N-terminal part and mRNA guanylyltransferase activity in the C-terminal part. Catalyzes the first two steps of cap formation: by removing the gamma-phosphate from the 5'-triphosphate end of nascent mRNA to yield a diphosphate end, and by transferring the gmp moiety of GTP to the 5'-diphosphate terminus. From Mus musculus (Mouse).
   2800..2818    -  promoter       SP6 promoter: promoter for bacteriophage SP6 RNA polymerase
   2844..3068    +  polyA_signal   bGH poly(A) signal: bovine growth hormone polyadenylation signal
   3072..3093    +  promoter       SV40 promoter (fragment): SV40 enhancer and early promoter
   3114..3542    +  rep_origin     f1 ori (sequence partly withheld): f1 bacteriophage origin of replication; arrow indicates direction of (+) strand synthesis
   3556..3885    +  promoter       SV40 promoter: SV40 enhancer and early promoter
   3952..4743    +  CDS            neo: KKA2_KLEPN - Also known as kan, nptII. Experimental evidence at protein level: Swiss-Prot protein existence level 1. Resistance to kanamycin, neomycin, paromomycin, ribostamycin, butirosin and gentamicin B. From Klebsiella pneumoniae.
   4767..4925    +  CDS            ble (fragment): BLE_KLEPN - Experimental evidence at protein level: Swiss-Prot protein existence level 1. Binding protein with a strong affinity to the bleomycin family of antibiotics. Binds to CL990; an antimitotic-antibiotic compound. From Klebsiella pneumoniae.
   4920..5041    +  polyA_signal   SV40 poly(A) signal: SV40 polyadenylation signal
   5114..5130    -  protein_bind   lac operator: The lac repressor binds to the lac operator to inhibit transcription in E. coli. This inhibition can be relieved by adding lactose or isopropyl-β-D-thiogalactopyranoside (IPTG). lac repressor encoded by lacI
   5138..5168    -  promoter       lac promoter: promoter for the E. coli lac operon
   5183..5204    -  protein_bind   CAP binding site: CAP binding activates transcription in the presence of cAMP. E. coli catabolite activator protein
   5217..5309    -  CDS            lacI (fragment): lac repressor; lacI; The lac repressor binds to the lac operator to inhibit transcription in E. coli. This inhibition can be relieved by adding lactose or isopropyl-β-D-thiogalactopyranoside (IPTG).
   5492..6080    -  rep_origin     ori: high-copy-number ColE1/pMB1/pBR322/pUC origin of replication
   6251..7111    -  CDS            AmpR: β-lactamase; bla; confers resistance to ampicillin, carbenicillin, and related antibiotics
   7112..7216    -  promoter       AmpR promoter: bla
