[The description below was written by a language model from this plasmid's Addgene catalogue record and pLannotate feature annotations shown in this document.]
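Description:
pcDNA3- myc NES-mCE(K294A) NLS is a pcDNA3-based mammalian expression plasmid that produces a myc-tagged mouse mRNA capping enzyme (Rngtt, also called MCE1) engineered to remain in the cytoplasm. The open reading frame lies between the CMV immediate-early enhancer/promoter and the bovine growth hormone polyadenylation signal, flanked by T7 and SP6 phage promoters that also serve as sequencing primer sites. Cytoplasmic restriction comes from two changes. A nuclear export signal is fused upstream of the enzyme; in the repository's NGS sequence this is annotated as a short fragment of HIV-1 Rev immediately before the Rngtt coding region. In addition, the enzyme's own nuclear localisation signal is removed by deleting the four residues KRKY, which accounts for the 12 bp "insert" size listed in the record. The name also carries K294A, a substitution in the guanylyltransferase portion of this bifunctional triphosphatase/guanylyltransferase; the record does not state its functional consequence. The myc tag is named in the catalogue fields but is not annotated in either feature table.

The plasmid is propagated in E. coli through a high-copy ColE1/pUC-type origin with ampicillin selection, and it also carries an f1 origin. For mammalian cells, an SV40 early promoter drives the neomycin resistance gene with an SV40 poly(A) signal, allowing G418 selection of stable lines. The two sequence records differ: the depositor's 7,197 nt file lacks the annotated Rev-derived segment, whereas the 7,247 nt NGS result includes it, and neither length matches the listed total of 7,209 bp. The construct is suited to studying capping enzyme function in the cytoplasm separately from its nuclear role.
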