Addgene plasmid #82467: pcDNA3- myc NES-mCE(K294A) NLS
Purpose: Expresses cytoplasmic restricted form of myc tagged mRNA capping enzyme
Depositing lab: Daniel Schoenberg. Depositing organization: Ohio State University. Publication: Identification of a cytoplasmic complex that adds a cap onto 5'-monophosphate RNA. Otsuka Y, Kedersha NL, Schoenberg DR. Mol Cell Biol. 2009 Apr;29(8):2155-67. doi: 10.1128/MCB.01325-08. Epub 2009 Feb 17. PubMed 19223470.
Backbone
  Vector backbone: pcDNA3-myc-NES-mCE(K294A)
  Backbone size w/o insert (bp): 7197
  Total vector size (bp): 7209
  Vector type: Mammalian Expression
  Selectable markers: Neomycin (select with G418)
Growth in bacteria
  Bacterial resistance: Ampicillin, 100 μg/mL
  Growth temperature: 37°C
  Growth strain: DH5alpha
  Copy number: High Copy
Gene/Insert
  Gene/Insert name: NLS deleted from mouse Capping Enzyme (alt name: mRNA capping enzyme)
  Species: M. musculus (mouse)
  Insert size (bp): 12
  Mutation: deletion of KRKY from 573-657
  Entrez Gene: Rngtt (a.k.a. AU020997, HCE, MCE1)
  Promoter: CMV
  Cloning method: Restriction Enzyme; 5′ cloning site EcoR1 (not destroyed); 3′ cloning site Apa1 (not destroyed)
  Sequencing primers: 5′ CMV primer; 3′ SP6 primer
Terms and licenses: Academic/Nonprofit Terms; Industry Terms: Not Available to Industry
How to cite: pcDNA3- myc NES-mCE(K294A) NLS was a gift from Daniel Schoenberg (Addgene plasmid # 82467 ; http://n2t.net/addgene:82467 ; RRID:Addgene_82467)
