>Addgene plasmid #82467 | pcDNA3- myc NES-mCE(K294A) NLS | addgene partial sequence | sequence record 159220 | CMV-F 5'-CGCAAATGGGCGGTAGGCGTG-3'
AGCAGAGCTCTCTGGCTAACTAGAGAACCCACTGCTTACTGGCTTATCGAAATTAATACGACTCACTATA
GGGAGACCCAAGCTTGGTACCACCATGGCATCAATGCAGAAGCTGATCTCAGAGGAGGACCTGCTTATGG
CCATGGAGGCCCTTCAGCTACCACCGCTTGAGAGACTTACTCTTGATATGGCCATGGAGGCCGCTTACAA
CAAGATCCCGCCGCGGTGGCTGAACTGTCCGCGGCGCGGTCAGCCGGTGGCAGGAAGATTCTTACCTCTG
AAGACGATGCTGGGGCCAAGATATGATAGTCAAGTTGCTGAAGAAAACCGGTTCCATCCCAGTATGCTCT
CAAATTATCTAAAGAGCCTGAAGGTTAAAATGAGCTTGTTGGTGGATCTGACAAATACTTCAAGGTTCTA
TGACAGAAATGACATAGAAAAAGAAGGAATCAAGTATATCAAACTTCAGTGTAAAGGACATGGCGAATGC
CCCACCACTGAGAATACTGAGACATTCATTCGCCTGTGTGAGAGGTTTAATGAAAGAAGCCCACCTGAAC
TTATAGGTGTTCACTGCACCCATGGCTTCAACCGTACTGGTTTCCTTATATGTGCCTTTTTGGTGGAAAA
AATGGATTGGAGTATTGAAGCAGCAGTTGCTACATTTGCCCAAGCCAGACCACCAGGAATCTACAAGGGT
GATTATTTGAAGGAACTTTTTCGTCGCTATGGAGATATAGAAGAAGCACCACCACCACCTGTATTGCCAG
ATTGGTGTTTTGAAGATGAGGATGAAGAAGATGAGGATGAAGATGGAAAAAAGGACTCAGAACCAGGGTC
AAGTGCATCCTTTAGTAAAAGGAGAAAAGAGCGGTTAAAACTGGGAGCTATTTTCTTGGAAGGCATAACT
GTTAAAGGTGTAACTCAAGTAACAACTCAACCCAAGTTAGGAGAGGTGCAGCAGAAATGTCATCAGTTCT
GTGGCTGGGAAGGGT
