>Addgene plasmid #82467 | pcDNA3- myc NES-mCE(K294A) NLS | addgene partial sequence | sequence record 159221 | BGH-rev 5'-TAGAAGGCACAGTCGAGG-3'
AGGTGACACTATAGAATAGGGCCCTCAGGTTGGCCGATGCAGTCTTTTGGGCGGTGGGGGCGGCATGAGC
TCCGTGTCAGGGTCCAGGGGCTGTCCCTGGGCGGCTGCTGCACATCTGTCAATGAATTCAAACAGCATCT
CCTTGGTGACAGGGTTCGAGATGCTATTGCACACAGCCATGGCTGTGTTGTAGGCATTTGGGAAACTTTT
GTCTATCCTCTGTCTCATGAAGACCCAGCTATTGTTCTCAAATTTGCATTCTATAATTTTGTTGTCATAC
TGTTTTAGTTCTTTTGTCACCTTGATTTGTGCAAAGGGTCTTTCATAACCTCCAACATAGAGAAGGCCAA
CATTCTGTGGAAGCAACCCTTCTCCTCCCATTCTTGTTATCTTAAGTCGAAAATCCACAGAGTTTAGACT
GGGAGGTTTCCATTTCAAAATGTCATCACATCGACCAGGCTTGTATTTTCCAATAGGCTGAAAAATAAGT
CCATCCATTTCATGGCTGACTTCTTTGGCAAAATTTCCTTCCAGAAGCTTTCTTGAAATATTGATGTCAA
AAAATTGTTTAGGTCTGACACTAAATGGTTCCTGTGTTTTGTCAATGAGTCCAGTCTTCATTTTTTCATG
TCGTGGACTTATAATTTCACGTTCAATACACTGTAGACGAATATTAAAATCACAGTCTCCAACTGGTTGT
GCATTGAACTTAATTATGTCATAGATCAAATATCTTGGGACGGCCTGTCCATTTACTTTGTCAATGATCA
TTTCCCCATCCAAAAGAGTATTTGATAAATGCATGCGAAGATCTTTACGAAATGGAAATTCCAGATTTGA
AACATGAAAAACGGAATTATCTCTGTCAATCATAAAAACTTCATTTGTGCCATCAATCAACATCATGTAA
CGAGTGCCGTCTGCTGCCCAGCTTACTTTATAAGGCTTCTGCTCTAAAAGTCTAATATTTTGCTTGTCCA
TGGAGACAGGCTGTGCTCCAGGGAACCCAGACCCTTCCCA
